Addgene plasmid #161825: pcDNA3-Rs4084-RBD-8h
Purpose: Mammalian expression plasmid for RBD of bat coronavirus isolate Rs4084
Depositing lab: Erik Procko. Depositing organization: University of Illinois at Urbana-Champaign. Publication: An engineered decoy receptor for SARS-CoV-2 broadly binds protein S sequence variants. Chan KK, Tan TJC, Narayanan KK, Procko E. Sci Adv. 2021 Feb 17;7(8). pii: 7/8/eabf1738. doi: 10.1126/sciadv.abf1738. Print 2021 Feb. PubMed 33597251.
Backbone
  Vector backbone: pcDNA3.1(+)
  Backbone manufacturer: Invitrogen
  Backbone size w/o insert (bp): 5332
  Total vector size (bp): 6034
  Vector type: Mammalian Expression
  Selectable markers: Neomycin (select with G418)
Growth in bacteria
  Bacterial resistance: Ampicillin, 100 μg/mL
  Growth temperature: 37°C
  Growth strain: DH5alpha
  Copy number: High Copy
Gene/Insert
  Gene/Insert name: Receptor-binding domain (RBD) of spike protein S (alt name: RBD)
  Species: Rs4084 bat coronavirus
  Insert size (bp): 702
  Mutation: Human codon optimized RBD (a.a. T321-D519)
  GenBank ID: ATO98132.1
  Promoter: CMV
  Tag / fusion protein: GSG linker and 8his tag (C terminal on insert); HA leader sequence (N terminal on insert)
  Cloning method: Restriction Enzyme; 5′ cloning site NheI (not destroyed); 3′ cloning site XhoI (not destroyed)
  Sequencing primers: 5′ CMV-fwd; 3′ BGH-rev
Terms and licenses: Academic/Nonprofit Terms; Industry Terms: Not Available to Industry
How to cite: pcDNA3-Rs4084-RBD-8h was a gift from Erik Procko (Addgene plasmid # 161825 ; http://n2t.net/addgene:161825 ; RRID:Addgene_161825)
