[The description below was written by a language model from this plasmid's Addgene catalogue record and pLannotate feature annotations shown in this document.]
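Description:
pcDNA3-Rs4084-RBD-8h is a mammalian expression plasmid of about 6 kb, built on the Invitrogen pcDNA3.1(+) backbone, that encodes the receptor-binding domain (RBD) of the spike protein from the bat coronavirus isolate Rs4084. It is propagated in E. coli as a high-copy plasmid through a ColE1/pUC-type origin with ampicillin selection (AmpR, β-lactamase). It also carries an f1 phage origin. For mammalian cells, a neomycin phosphotransferase gene driven by the SV40 enhancer/early promoter and terminated by the SV40 poly(A) signal allows G418 selection of stable transfectants.

The payload is a roughly 700 bp, human codon-optimized insert covering spike residues T321 to D519, cloned between NheI and XhoI sites that remain intact. Transcription is driven by the CMV immediate early enhancer and promoter and terminated by the bovine growth hormone poly(A) signal; a T7 promoter lies just upstream of the insert. An N-terminal HA leader sequence, which would be expected to direct the domain into the secretory pathway, precedes the RBD, and a GSG linker followed by an eight-histidine tag at the C terminus provides a handle for metal-affinity purification and detection.

The automated annotation labels the coding region as a fragment of SARS-CoV spike, reflecting homology between these related viruses, and calls the tag a partial 10xHis. Other short hits, such as the truncated HIV-1 LTR, ble and lacI fragments, are most likely backbone remnants or annotation artefacts rather than functional parts. The construct is intended for producing Rs4084 RBD in mammalian cells, and the associated publication concerns an engineered decoy receptor that binds diverse spike sequence variants.
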