Features (pLannotate 1.2.2; 21 found; start..end, strand, type, name):
    145..524     +  enhancer       CMV enhancer: human cytomegalovirus immediate early enhancer
    525..728     +  promoter       CMV promoter: human cytomegalovirus (CMV) immediate early promoter
    724..757     +  LTR            5' LTR (truncated) (fragment): truncated 5' long terminal repeat (LTR) from HIV-1
    773..791     +  promoter       T7 promoter: promoter for bacteriophage T7 RNA polymerase
    865..1461    +  CDS            S (fragment): SPIKE_SARS - Experimental evidence at protein level: Swiss-Prot protein existence level 1. [Spike protein S2']: Acts as a viral fusion peptide which is unmasked following S2 cleavage occurring upon virus endocytosis. From Severe acute respiratory syndrome coronavirus (SARS-CoV).
   1470..1490    +  CDS            10xHis (fragment): 10xHis affinity tag
   1544..1768    +  polyA_signal   bGH poly(A) signal: bovine growth hormone polyadenylation signal
   1772..1793    +  promoter       SV40 promoter (fragment): SV40 enhancer and early promoter
   1814..2242    +  rep_origin     f1 ori (sequence partly withheld): f1 bacteriophage origin of replication; arrow indicates direction of (+) strand synthesis
   2256..2585    +  promoter       SV40 promoter: SV40 enhancer and early promoter
   2652..3443    +  CDS            neo: KKA2_KLEPN - Also known as kan, nptII. Experimental evidence at protein level: Swiss-Prot protein existence level 1. Resistance to kanamycin, neomycin, paromomycin, ribostamycin, butirosin and gentamicin B. From Klebsiella pneumoniae.
   3467..3625    +  CDS            ble (fragment): BLE_KLEPN - Experimental evidence at protein level: Swiss-Prot protein existence level 1. Binding protein with a strong affinity to the bleomycin family of antibiotics. Binds to CL990; an antimitotic-antibiotic compound. From Klebsiella pneumoniae.
   3620..3741    +  polyA_signal   SV40 poly(A) signal: SV40 polyadenylation signal
   3814..3830    -  protein_bind   lac operator: The lac repressor binds to the lac operator to inhibit transcription in E. coli. This inhibition can be relieved by adding lactose or isopropyl-β-D-thiogalactopyranoside (IPTG). lac repressor encoded by lacI
   3838..3868    -  promoter       lac promoter: promoter for the E. coli lac operon
   3883..3904    -  protein_bind   CAP binding site: CAP binding activates transcription in the presence of cAMP. E. coli catabolite activator protein
   3917..4009    -  CDS            lacI (fragment): lac repressor; lacI; The lac repressor binds to the lac operator to inhibit transcription in E. coli. This inhibition can be relieved by adding lactose or isopropyl-β-D-thiogalactopyranoside (IPTG).
   4192..4780    -  rep_origin     ori: high-copy-number ColE1/pMB1/pBR322/pUC origin of replication
   4951..5811    -  CDS            AmpR: β-lactamase; bla; confers resistance to ampicillin, carbenicillin, and related antibiotics
   5812..5916    -  promoter       AmpR promoter: bla
   5975..6027    -  misc_feature   bom (fragment): basis of mobility region from pBR322
>Addgene plasmid #161825 | pcDNA3-Rs4084-RBD-8h | addgene full sequence | sequence record 316775 | Addgene NGS Result
CTTGTGTGTTGGAGGTCGCTGAGTAGTGCGCGAGCAAAATTTAAGCTACAACAAGGCAAGGCTTGACCGA
CAATTGCATGAAGAATCTGCTTAGGGTTAGGCGTTTTGCGCTGCTTCGCGATGTACGGGCCAGATATACG
CGTTGACATTGATTATTGACTAGTTATTAATAGTAATCAATTACGGGGTCATTAGTTCATAGCCCATATA
TGGAGTTCCGCGTTACATAACTTACGGTAAATGGCCCGCCTGGCTGACCGCCCAACGACCCCCGCCCATT
GACGTCAATAATGACGTATGTTCCCATAGTAACGCCAATAGGGACTTTCCATTGACGTCAATGGGTGGAG
TATTTACGGTAAACTGCCCACTTGGCAGTACATCAAGTGTATCATATGCCAAGTACGCCCCCTATTGACG
TCAATGACGGTAAATGGCCCGCCTGGCATTATGCCCAGTACATGACCTTATGGGACTTTCCTACTTGGCA
GTACATCTACGTATTAGTCATCGCTATTACCATGGTGATGCGGTTTTGGCAGTACATCAATGGGCGTGGA
TAGCGGTTTGACTCACGGGGATTTCCAAGTCTCCACCCCATTGACGTCAATGGGAGTTTGTTTTGGCACC
AAAATCAACGGGACTTTCCAAAATGTCGTAACAACTCCGCCCCATTGACGCAAATGGGCGGTAGGCGTGT
ACGGTGGGAGGTCTATATAAGCAGAGCTCTCTGGCTAACTAGAGAACCCACTGCTTACTGGCTTATCGAA
ATTAATACGACTCACTATAGGGAGACCCAAGCTGGCTAGCGCCACCATGAAGACCATCATCGCCCTGAGC
TACATCTTCTGCCTGGTGTTCGCCACCAATCTTTGCCCGTTCGGGGAGGTGTTCAACGCCACGACTTTCC
CATCCGTATATGCATGGGAGAGGAAACGCATTTCAAATTGTGTCGCTGATTATAGCATCCTGTACAACAG
TACCTCCTTTTCCACCTTTAAGTGTTATGGCGTCAGTGCCACAAAATTGAATGATCTTTGCTTCTCTAAT
GTTTATGCCGACTCCTTTGTCGTAAAGGGCGACGATGTGCGCCAAATCGCTCCTGGTCAAACTGGAGTCA
TCGCAGACTATAACTATAAGTTGCCTGATGATTTTCTCGGCTGCGTGCTTGCTTGGAATACGAACTCAAA
GGATAGCTCCACTAGCGGGAACTATAACTACCTTTATAGGTGGGTGAGGCGATCCAAACTGAATCCATAC
GAAAGAGACCTGTCAAATGACATTTATAGTCCAGGGGGACAGAGTTGTTCAGCCGTTGGGCCGAACTGCT
ATAATCCTCTTCGACCATATGGGTTTTTCACTACAGCTGGTGTTGGTCACCAGCCCTACCGAGTAGTCGT
ACTGAGCTTTGAACTTCTTAATGCACCGGCAACAGTCTGCGGTCCTAAACTCTCTACTGACGGATCCGGT
CACCATCACCACCACCATCATCATTGATAACTCGAGTCTAGAGGGCCCGTTTAAACCCGCTGATCAGCCT
CGACTGTGCCTTCTAGTTGCCAGCCATCTGTTGTTTGCCCCTCCCCCGTGCCTTCCTTGACCCTGGAAGG
TGCCACTCCCACTGTCCTTTCCTAATAAAATGAGGAAATTGCATCGCATTGTCTGAGTAGGTGTCATTCT
ATTCTGGGGGGTGGGGTGGGGCAGGACAGCAAGGGGGAGGATTGGGAAGACAATAGCAGGCATGCTGGGG
ATGCGGTGGGCTCTATGGCTTCTGAGGCGGAAAGAACCAGCTGGGGCTCTAGGGGGTATCCCC
[124 nt withheld, positions 1814-1937]
C
[91 nt withheld, positions 1939-2029]
A
[49 nt withheld, positions 2031-2079]
CCTTTGACGTTGGAGTCCACGTTCTTT
[37 nt withheld, positions 2107-2143]
ACCCTATCTCGGTCTATTCTTTTGATTTATAAGGGATTTTGCCGATTTCGGCCTATTGGTTAAAAAATGA
GCTGATTTAACAAAAATTTAACGCGAATTAATTCTGTGGAATGTGTGTCAGTTAGGGTGTGGAAAGTCCC
CAGGCTCCCCAGCAGGCAGAAGTATGCAAAGCATGCATCTCAATTAGTCAGCAACCAGGTGTGGAAAGTC
CCCAGGCTCCCCAGCAGGCAGAAGTATGCAAAGCATGCATCTCAATTAGTCAGCAACCATAGTCCCGCCC
CTAACTCCGCCCATCCCGCCCCTAACTCCGCCCAGTTCCGCCCATTCTCCGCCCCATGGCTGACTAATTT
TTTTTATTTATGCAGAGGCCGAGGCCGCCTCTGCCTCTGAGCTATTCCAGAAGTAGTGAGGAGGCTTTTT
TGGAGGCCTAGGCTTTTGCAAAAAGCTCCCGGGAGCTTGTATATCCATTTTCGGATCTGATCAAGAGACA
GGATGAGGATCGTTTCGCATGATTGAACAAGATGGATTGCACGCAGGTTCTCCGGCCGCTTGGGTGGAGA
GGCTATTCGGCTATGACTGGGCACAACAGACAATCGGCTGCTCTGATGCCGCCGTGTTCCGGCTGTCAGC
GCAGGGGCGCCCGGTTCTTTTTGTCAAGACCGACCTGTCCGGTGCCCTGAATGAACTGCAGGACGAGGCA
GCGCGGCTATCGTGGCTGGCCACGACGGGCGTTCCTTGCGCAGCTGTGCTCGACGTTGTCACTGAAGCGG
GAAGGGACTGGCTGCTATTGGGCGAAGTGCCGGGGCAGGATCTCCTGTCATCTCACCTTGCTCCTGCCGA
GAAAGTATCCATCATGGCTGATGCAATGCGGCGGCTGCATACGCTTGATCCGGCTACCTGCCCATTCGAC
CACCAAGCGAAACATCGCATCGAGCGAGCACGTACTCGGATGGAAGCCGGTCTTGTCGATCAGGATGATC
TGGACGAAGAGCATCAGGGGCTCGCGCCAGCCGAACTGTTCGCCAGGCTCAAGGCGCGCATGCCCGACGG
CGAGGATCTCGTCGTGACCCATGGCGATGCCTGCTTGCCGAATATCATGGTGGAAAATGGCCGCTTTTCT
GGATTCATCGACTGTGGCCGGCTGGGTGTGGCGGACCGCTATCAGGACATAGCGTTGGCTACCCGTGATA
TTGCTGAAGAGCTTGGCGGCGAATGGGCTGACCGCTTCCTCGTGCTTTACGGTATCGCCGCTCCCGATTC
GCAGCGCATCGCCTTCTATCGCCTTCTTGACGAGTTCTTCTGAGCGGGACTCTGGGGTTCGAAATGACCG
ACCAAGCGACGCCCAACCTGCCATCACGAGATTTCGATTCCACCGCCGCCTTCTATGAAAGGTTGGGCTT
CGGAATCGTTTTCCGGGACGCCGGCTGGATGATCCTCCAGCGCGGGGATCTCATGCTGGAGTTCTTCGCC
CACCCCAACTTGTTTATTGCAGCTTATAATGGTTACAAATAAAGCAATAGCATCACAAATTTCACAAATA
AAGCATTTTTTTCACTGCATTCTAGTTGTGGTTTGTCCAAACTCATCAATGTATCTTATCATGTCTGTAT
ACCGTCGACCTCTAGCTAGAGCTTGGCGTAATCATGGTCATAGCTGTTTCCTGTGTGAAATTGTTATCCG
CTCACAATTCCACACAACATACGAGCCGGAAGCATAAAGTGTAAAGCCTGGGGTGCCTAATGAGTGAGCT
AACTCACATTAATTGCGTTGCGCTCACTGCCCGCTTTCCAGTCGGGAAACCTGTCGTGCCAGCTGCATTA
ATGAATCGGCCAACGCGCGGGGAGAGGCGGTTTGCGTATTGGGCGCTCTTCCGCTTCCTCGCTCACTGAC
TCGCTGCGCTCGGTCGTTCGGCTGCGGCGAGCGGTATCAGCTCACTCAAAGGCGGTAATACGGTTATCCA
CAGAATCAGGGGATAACGCAGGAAAGAACATGTGAGCAAAAGGCCAGCAAAAGGCCAGGAACCGTAAAAA
GGCCGCGTTGCTGGCGTTTTTCCATAGGCTCCGCCCCCCTGACGAGCATCACAAAAATCGACGCTCAAGT
CAGAGGTGGCGAAACCCGACAGGACTATAAAGATACCAGGCGTTTCCCCCTGGAAGCTCCCTCGTGCGCT
CTCCTGTTCCGACCCTGCCGCTTACCGGATACCTGTCCGCCTTTCTCCCTTCGGGAAGCGTGGCGCTTTC
TCATAGCTCACGCTGTAGGTATCTCAGTTCGGTGTAGGTCGTTCGCTCCAAGCTGGGCTGTGTGCACGAA
CCCCCCGTTCAGCCCGACCGCTGCGCCTTATCCGGTAACTATCGTCTTGAGTCCAACCCGGTAAGACACG
ACTTATCGCCACTGGCAGCAGCCACTGGTAACAGGATTAGCAGAGCGAGGTATGTAGGCGGTGCTACAGA
GTTCTTGAAGTGGTGGCCTAACTACGGCTACACTAGAAGAACAGTATTTGGTATCTGCGCTCTGCTGAAG
CCAGTTACCTTCGGAAAAAGAGTTGGTAGCTCTTGATCCGGCAAACAAACCACCGCTGGTAGCGGTGGTT
TTTTTGTTTGCAAGCAGCAGATTACGCGCAGAAAAAAAGGATCTCAAGAAGATCCTTTGATCTTTTCTAC
GGGGTCTGACGCTCAGTGGAACGAAAACTCACGTTAAGGGATTTTGGTCATGAGATTATCAAAAAGGATC
TTCACCTAGATCCTTTTAAATTAAAAATGAAGTTTTAAATCAATCTAAAGTATATATGAGTAAACTTGGT
CTGACAGTTACCAATGCTTAATCAGTGAGGCACCTATCTCAGCGATCTGTCTATTTCGTTCATCCATAGT
TGCCTGACTCCCCGTCGTGTAGATAACTACGATACGGGAGGGCTTACCATCTGGCCCCAGTGCTGCAATG
ATACCGCGAGACCCACGCTCACCGGCTCCAGATTTATCAGCAATAAACCAGCCAGCCGGAAGGGCCGAGC
GCAGAAGTGGTCCTGCAACTTTATCCGCCTCCATCCAGTCTATTAATTGTTGCCGGGAAGCTAGAGTAAG
TAGTTCGCCAGTTAATAGTTTGCGCAACGTTGTTGCCATTGCTACAGGCATCGTGGTGTCACGCTCGTCG
TTTGGTATGGCTTCATTCAGCTCCGGTTCCCAACGATCAAGGCGAGTTACATGATCCCCCATGTTGTGCA
AAAAAGCGGTTAGCTCCTTCGGTCCTCCGATCGTTGTCAGAAGTAAGTTGGCCGCAGTGTTATCACTCAT
GGTTATGGCAGCACTGCATAATTCTCTTACTGTCATGCCATCCGTAAGATGCTTTTCTGTGACTGGTGAG
TACTCAACCAAGTCATTCTGAGAATAGTGTATGCGGCGACCGAGTTGCTCTTGCCCGGCGTCAATACGGG
ATAATACCGCGCCACATAGCAGAACTTTAAAAGTGCTCATCATTGGAAAACGTTCTTCGGGGCGAAAACT
CTCAAGGATCTTACCGCTGTTGAGATCCAGTTCGATGTAACCCACTCGTGCACCCAACTGATCTTCAGCA
TCTTTTACTTTCACCAGCGTTTCTGGGTGAGCAAAAACAGGAAGGCAAAATGCCGCAAAAAAGGGAATAA
GGGCGACACGGAAATGTTGAATACTCATACTCTTCCTTTTTCAATATTATTGAAGCATTTATCAGGGTTA
TTGTCTCATGAGCGGATACATATTTGAATGTATTTAGAAAAATAAACAAATAGGGGTTCCGCGCACATTT
CCCCGAAAAGTGCCACCTGACGTCGACGGATCGGGAGATCTCCCGATCCCCTATGGTGCACTCTCAGTAC
AATCTGCTCTGATGCCGCATAGTTAAGCCAGTATCTGCTCCCTG
